Addgene plasmid #127190: PB-FLuc+GFPd2
Purpose: Piggybac transposon plasmid for expression of CMV promoter firefly luciferase (FLuc) and SV40 destabilized green fluorescent protein (GFPd2)
Depositing lab: Jordan Green. Depositing organization: Johns Hopkins University and School of Medicine.
Backbone
  Vector backbone: PB-CAG-GAPd2
  Backbone size w/o insert (bp): 6466
  Total vector size (bp): 8174
  Modifications to backbone: Insertion of CMV-FLuc-bGH - SV40_prom to replace original CAG promoter of PB-GFPd2. Yields expression of firefly luciferase and destabilized GFPd2 driven by separate promoters.
  Vector type: Mammalian Expression, Luciferase
Growth in bacteria
  Bacterial resistance: Ampicillin, 100 μg/mL
  Growth temperature: 37°C
  Growth strain: DH5alpha
  Copy number: High Copy
Gene/Insert
  Gene/Insert name: Firefly luciferase (alt name: FLuc)
  Insert size (bp): 1689
  GenBank ID: AAA89082
  Promoter: CMV
  Cloning method: Restriction Enzyme; 5′ cloning site SpeI (not destroyed); 3′ cloning site XmaI (not destroyed)
  Sequencing primers: 5′ cgcaaatgggcggtaggcgtg; 3′ CTGGTCGAGCTGGACGGCGACG
Terms and licenses: Academic/Nonprofit Terms; Industry Terms: Not Available to Industry
How to cite: PB-FLuc+GFPd2 was a gift from Jordan Green (Addgene plasmid # 127190 ; http://n2t.net/addgene:127190 ; RRID:Addgene_127190)
