[The description below was written by a language model from this plasmid's Addgene catalogue record and pLannotate feature annotations shown in this document.]
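Description:
PB-FLuc+GFPd2 is a piggyBac transposon plasmid for mammalian expression of two reporters from independent promoters. It was built on a PB-CAG-GFPd2-type backbone by replacing the original CAG promoter with a CMV–firefly luciferase–bGH poly(A) unit followed by an SV40 promoter. It is maintained in E. coli as a high-copy plasmid through a ColE1/pUC-type origin and selected with ampicillin via the β-lactamase gene. The annotated sequence is about 8.2 kb, in line with the catalogued size.

In the first cassette, the CMV immediate-early enhancer and promoter drive the enhanced luc+ version of firefly luciferase, terminated by the bovine growth hormone polyadenylation signal. Flanking T7 and SP6 promoters appear to be carried over from the source cloning vector, as does the f1 origin that lies between the two cassettes. In the second cassette, the SV40 enhancer/early promoter drives d2EGFP, which is EGFP fused to a mouse ornithine decarboxylase degradation domain, giving a half-life of roughly two hours. It is followed by a β-globin fragment and the rabbit β-globin poly(A) signal. The table also lists a loxP site and a short splice-acceptor fragment upstream of the CMV enhancer, an SV40 origin and poly(A) signal, and lac regulatory remnants in the backbone. The piggyBac terminal repeats themselves are not annotated, so the transposon boundaries cannot be read from it.

As a piggyBac vector, the plasmid would normally be co-delivered with a piggyBac transposase source to integrate the cassette into the genome. This would yield cells with stable bioluminescent output alongside a short-lived fluorescent reporter that tracks changes in expression more closely than stable GFP.
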