Features (pLannotate 1.2.2; 26 found; start..end, strand, type, name):
    314..347     -  protein_bind   loxP: Cre-mediated recombination occurs in the 8-bp core sequence (GCATACAT). Cre recombinase
    364..380     +  misc_feature   Ad SA (fragment): adenovirus major late transcript splice acceptor (Friedrich and Soriano, 1991)
    443..746     +  enhancer       CMV enhancer: human cytomegalovirus immediate early enhancer
    747..950     +  promoter       CMV promoter: human cytomegalovirus (CMV) immediate early promoter
    946..979     +  LTR            5' LTR (truncated) (fragment): truncated 5' long terminal repeat (LTR) from HIV-1
    995..1013    +  promoter       T7 promoter: promoter for bacteriophage T7 RNA polymerase
   1056..2708    +  CDS            luciferase: firefly luciferase; luc+; enhanced luc+ version of the luciferase gene
   2725..2743    -  promoter       SP6 promoter: promoter for bacteriophage SP6 RNA polymerase
   2769..2993    +  polyA_signal   bGH poly(A) signal: bovine growth hormone polyadenylation signal
   2997..3018    +  promoter       SV40 promoter (fragment): SV40 enhancer and early promoter
   3039..3467    +  rep_origin     f1 ori (sequence partly withheld): f1 bacteriophage origin of replication; arrow indicates direction of (+) strand synthesis
   3481..3810    +  promoter       SV40 promoter: SV40 enhancer and early promoter
   3839..4684    +  CDS            d2EGFP: EGFP destabilized by fusion to residues 422-461 of mouse ornithine decarboxylase, giving an in vivo half-life of ~2 hours mammalian codon-optimized
   4693..4764    +  CDS            HBB (fragment): HBB_PONPY - Experimental evidence at transcript level: Swiss-Prot protein existence level 2. Involved in oxygen transport from the lung to the various peripheral tissues. From Pongo pygmaeus (Bornean orangutan).
   4835..4890    +  polyA_signal   β-globin poly(A) signal: rabbit β-globin polyadenylation signal (Gil and Proudfoot, 1987)
   5642..5658    -  protein_bind   lac operator: The lac repressor binds to the lac operator to inhibit transcription in E. coli. This inhibition can be relieved by adding lactose or isopropyl-β-D-thiogalactopyranoside (IPTG). lac repressor encoded by lacI
   5666..5696    -  promoter       lac promoter: promoter for the E. coli lac operon
   5711..5732    -  protein_bind   CAP binding site: CAP binding activates transcription in the presence of cAMP. E. coli catabolite activator protein
   5745..5784    -  CDS            lacI (fragment): lac repressor; lacI; The lac repressor binds to the lac operator to inhibit transcription in E. coli. This inhibition can be relieved by adding lactose or isopropyl-β-D-thiogalactopyranoside (IPTG).
   5791..5813    +  promoter       SV40 promoter (fragment): SV40 enhancer and early promoter
   5837..5972    +  rep_origin     SV40 ori: SV40 origin of replication
   5992..6126    +  polyA_signal   SV40 poly(A) signal: SV40 polyadenylation signal
   6128..6182    -  CDS            lacI (fragment): lac repressor; lacI; The lac repressor binds to the lac operator to inhibit transcription in E. coli. This inhibition can be relieved by adding lactose or isopropyl-β-D-thiogalactopyranoside (IPTG).
   6365..6953    -  rep_origin     ori: high-copy-number ColE1/pMB1/pBR322/pUC origin of replication
   7124..7984    -  CDS            AmpR: β-lactamase; bla; confers resistance to ampicillin, carbenicillin, and related antibiotics
   7985..8089    -  promoter       AmpR promoter: bla
>Addgene plasmid #127190 | PB-FLuc+GFPd2 | addgene full sequence | sequence record 248023 | Addgene NGS Result
CGTAAAATTGACGCATGTGTTTTATCGATCTGTATATCGAGGTTTATTTATTAATTTGAATAGATATTAA
GTTTTATTATATTTACACTTACATACTAATAATAAATTCAACAAACAATTTATTTATGTTTATTTATTTA
TTAAAAAAAAACAAAAACTCAAAATTTCTTCTATAAAGTAACAAAACTTTTAAACATTCTCTCTTTTACA
AAAATAAACTTATTTTGTACTTTAAAAACAGTCATGTTGTATTATAAAATAAGTAATTAGCTTAACTTAT
ACATAATAGAAACAAATTATACTTATTAATCGCATAACTTCGTATAATGTATGCTATACGAAGTTATGCG
ATTAAGGGATCTGTAGGGCGCAGTAGTCCAACTAGTTATTAATAGTAATCAATTACGGGGTCATTAGTTC
ATAGCCCATATATGGAGTTCCGCGTTACATAACTTACGGTAAATGGCCCGCCTGGCTGACCGCCCAACGA
CCCCCGCCCATTGACGTCAATAATGACGTATGTTCCCATAGTAACGCCAATAGGGACTTTCCATTGACGT
CAATGGGTGGAGTATTTACGGTAAACTGCCCACTTGGCAGTACATCAAGTGTATCATATGCCAAGTACGC
CCCCTATTGACGTCAATGACGGTAAATGGCCCGCCTGGCATTATGCCCAGTACATGACCTTATGGGACTT
TCCTACTTGGCAGTACATCTACGTATTAGTCATCGCTATTACCATGGTGATGCGGTTTTGGCAGTACATC
AATGGGCGTGGATAGCGGTTTGACTCACGGGGATTTCCAAGTCTCCACCCCATTGACGTCAATGGGAGTT
TGTTTTGGCACCAAAATCAACGGGACTTTCCAAAATGTCGTAACAACTCCGCCCCATTGACGCAAATGGG
CGGTAGGCGTGTACGGTGGGAGGTCTATATAAGCAGAGCTCTCTGGCTAACTAGAGAACCCACTGCTTAC
TGGCTTATCGAAATTAATACGACTCACTATAGGGAGACCCAAGCTTGGCATTCCGGTACTGTTGGTAAAG
CCACCATGGAAGACGCCAAAAACATAAAGAAAGGCCCGGCGCCATTCTATCCGCTGGAAGATGGAACCGC
TGGAGAGCAACTGCATAAGGCTATGAAGAGATACGCCCTGGTTCCTGGAACAATTGCTTTTACAGATGCA
CATATCGAGGTGGACATCACTTACGCTGAGTACTTCGAAATGTCCGTTCGGTTGGCAGAAGCTATGAAAC
GATATGGGCTGAATACAAATCACAGAATCGTCGTATGCAGTGAAAACTCTCTTCAATTCTTTATGCCGGT
GTTGGGCGCGTTATTTATCGGAGTTGCAGTTGCGCCCGCGAACGACATTTATAATGAACGTGAATTGCTC
AACAGTATGGGCATTTCGCAGCCTACCGTGGTGTTCGTTTCCAAAAAGGGGTTGCAAAAAATTTTGAACG
TGCAAAAAAAGCTCCCAATCATCCAAAAAATTATTATCATGGATTCTAAAACGGATTACCAGGGATTTCA
GTCGATGTACACGTTCGTCACATCTCATCTACCTCCCGGTTTTAATGAATACGATTTTGTGCCAGAGTCC
TTCGATAGGGACAAGACAATTGCACTGATCATGAACTCCTCTGGATCTACTGGTCTGCCTAAAGGTGTCG
CTCTGCCTCATAGAACTGCCTGCGTGAGATTCTCGCATGCCAGAGATCCTATTTTTGGCAATCAAATCAT
TCCGGATACTGCGATTTTAAGTGTTGTTCCATTCCATCACGGTTTTGGAATGTTTACTACACTCGGATAT
TTGATATGTGGATTTCGAGTCGTCTTAATGTATAGATTTGAAGAAGAGCTGTTTCTGAGGAGCCTTCAGG
ATTACAAGATTCAAAGTGCGCTGCTGGTGCCAACCCTATTCTCCTTCTTCGCCAAAAGCACTCTGATTGA
CAAATACGATTTATCTAATTTACACGAAATTGCTTCTGGTGGCGCTCCCCTCTCTAAGGAAGTCGGGGAA
GCGGTTGCCAAGAGGTTCCATCTGCCAGGTATCAGGCAAGGATATGGGCTCACTGAGACTACATCAGCTA
TTCTGATTACACCCGAGGGGGATGATAAACCGGGCGCGGTCGGTAAAGTTGTTCCATTTTTTGAAGCGAA
GGTTGTGGATCTGGATACCGGGAAAACGCTGGGCGTTAATCAAAGAGGCGAACTGTGTGTGAGAGGTCCT
ATGATTATGTCCGGTTATGTAAACAATCCGGAAGCGACCAACGCCTTGATTGACAAGGATGGATGGCTAC
ATTCTGGAGACATAGCTTACTGGGACGAAGACGAACACTTCTTCATCGTTGACCGCCTGAAGTCTCTGAT
TAAGTACAAAGGCTATCAGGTGGCTCCCGCTGAATTGGAATCCATCTTGCTCCAACACCCCAACATCTTC
GACGCAGGTGTCGCAGGTCTTCCCGACGATGACGCCGGTGAACTTCCCGCCGCCGTTGTTGTTTTGGAGC
ACGGAAAGACGATGACGGAAAAAGAGATCGTGGATTACGTCGCCAGTCAAGTAACAACCGCGAAAAAGTT
GCGCGGAGGAGTTGTGTTTGTGGACGAAGTACCGAAAGGTCTTACCGGAAAACTCGACGCAAGAAAAATC
AGAGAGATCCTCATAAAGGCCAAGAAGGGCGGAAAGATCGCCGTGTAATTCTAGAGGGCCCTATTCTATA
GTGTCACCTAAATGCTAGAGCTCGCTGATCAGCCTCGACTGTGCCTTCTAGTTGCCAGCCATCTGTTGTT
TGCCCCTCCCCCGTGCCTTCCTTGACCCTGGAAGGTGCCACTCCCACTGTCCTTTCCTAATAAAATGAGG
AAATTGCATCGCATTGTCTGAGTAGGTGTCATTCTATTCTGGGGGGTGGGGTGGGGCAGGACAGCAAGGG
GGAGGATTGGGAAGACAATAGCAGGCATGCTGGGGATGCGGTGGGCTCTATGGCTTCTGAGGCGGAAAGA
ACCAGCTGGGGCTCTAGGGGGTATCCCC
[124 nt withheld, positions 3039-3162]
C
[91 nt withheld, positions 3164-3254]
A
[49 nt withheld, positions 3256-3304]
CCTTTGACGTTGGAGTCCACGTTCTTT
[37 nt withheld, positions 3332-3368]
ACCCTATCTCGGTCTATTCTTTTGATTTATAAGGGATTTTGCCGATTTCGGCCTATTGGTTAAAAAATGA
GCTGATTTAACAAAAATTTAACGCGAATTAATTCTGTGGAATGTGTGTCAGTTAGGGTGTGGAAAGTCCC
CAGGCTCCCCAGCAGGCAGAAGTATGCAAAGCATGCATCTCAATTAGTCAGCAACCAGGTGTGGAAAGTC
CCCAGGCTCCCCAGCAGGCAGAAGTATGCAAAGCATGCATCTCAATTAGTCAGCAACCATAGTCCCGCCC
CTAACTCCGCCCATCCCGCCCCTAACTCCGCCCAGTTCCGCCCATTCTCCGCCCCATGGCTGACTAATTT
TTTTTATTTATGCAGAGGCCGAGGCCGCCTCTGCCTCTGAGCTATTCCAGAAGTAGTGAGGAGGCTTTTT
TGGAGGCCTAGGCTTTTGCAAAAAGCTCCCGGGATCCACCGGTCGCCACCATGGTGAGCAAGGGCGAGGA
GCTGTTCACCGGGGTGGTGCCCATCCTGGTCGAGCTGGACGGCGACGTAAACGGCCACAAGTTCAGCGTG
TCCGGCGAGGGCGAGGGCGATGCCACCTACGGCAAGCTGACCCTGAAGTTCATCTGCACCACCGGCAAGC
TGCCCGTGCCCTGGCCCACCCTCGTGACCACCCTGACCTACGGCGTGCAGTGCTTCAGCCGCTACCCCGA
CCACATGAAGCAGCACGACTTCTTCAAGTCCGCCATGCCCGAAGGCTACGTCCAGGAGCGCACCATCTTC
TTCAAGGACGACGGCAACTACAAGACCCGCGCCGAGGTGAAGTTCGAGGGCGACACCCTGGTGAACCGCA
TCGAGCTGAAGGGCATCGACTTCAAGGAGGACGGCAACATCCTGGGGCACAAGCTGGAGTACAACTACAA
CAGCCACAACGTCTATATCATGGCCGACAAGCAGAAGAACGGCATCAAGGTGAACTTCAAGATCCGCCAC
AACATCGAGGACGGCAGCGTGCAGCTCGCCGACCACTACCAGCAGAACACCCCCATCGGCGACGGCCCCG
TGCTGCTGCCCGACAACCACTACCTGAGCACCCAGTCCGCCCTGAGCAAAGACCCCAACGAGAAGCGCGA
TCACATGGTCCTGCTGGAGTTCGTGACCGCCGCCGGGATCACTCTCGGCATGGACGAGCTGTACAAGAAG
CTTAGCCATGGCTTCCCGCCGGAGGTGGAGGAGCAGGATGATGGCACGCTGCCCATGTCTTGTGCCCAGG
AGAGCGGGATGGACCGTCACCCTGCAGCCTGTGCTTCTGCTAGGATCAATGTGTAGGCGGCCGCACTCCT
CAGGTGCAGGCTGCCTATCAGAAGGTGGTGGCTGGTGTGGCCAATGCCCTGGCTCACAAATACCACTGAG
ATCTTTTTCCCTCTGCCAAAAATTATGGGGACATCATGAAGCCCCTTGAGCATCTGACTTCTGGCTAATA
AAGGAAATTTATTTTCATTGCAATAGTGTGTTGGAATTTTTTGTGTCTCTCACTCGGAAGGACATATGGG
AGGGCAAATCATTTAAAACATCAGAATGAGTATTTGGTTTAGAGTTTGGCAACATATGCCCATATGCTGG
CTGCCATGAACAAAGGTTGGCTATAAAGAGGTCATCAGTATATGAAACAGCCCCCTGCTGTCCATTCCTT
ATTCCATAGAAAAGCCTTGACTTGAGGTTAGATTTTTTTTATATTTTGTTTTGTGTTATTTTTTTCTTTA
ACATCCCTAAAATTTTCCTTACATGTTTTACTAGCCAGATTTTTCCTCCTCTCCTGACTACTCCCAGTCA
TAGCTGTCCCTCTTCTCTTATGGAGATCCCTCGACCTGCAGAGCTCCAGCCTACACAATCGCTCAAGACG
TGTAATGCTTTTATTATATATTAGTCACGATATCTATAACAAGAAAATATATATATAATAAGTTATCACG
TAAGTAGAACATGAAATAACAATATAATTATCGTATGAGTTAAATCTTAAAAGTCACGTAAAAGATAATC
ATGCGTCATTTTGACTCACGCGGTCGTTATAGTTCAAAATCAGTGACACTTACCGCATTGACAAGCACGC
CTCACGGGAGCTCCAAGCGGCGACTGAGATGTCCTAAATGCACAGCGACGGATTCGCGCTATTTAGAAAG
AGAGAGCAATATTTCAAGAATGCATGCGTCAATTTTACGCAGACTATCTTTCTAGGGTTAAAAGCTTGGC
GTAATCATGGTCATAGCTGTTTCCTGTGTGAAATTGTTATCCGCTCACAATTCCACACAACATACGAGCC
GGAAGCATAAAGTGTAAAGCCTGGGGTGCCTAATGAGTGAGCTAACTCACATTAATTGCGTTGCGCTCAC
TGCCCGCTTTCCAGTCGGGAAACCTGTCGTGCCAGCGGATCCGCATCTCAATAAGTCAGCAACCATAGTC
CCGCCCCTAACTCCGCCCATCCCGCCCCTAACTCCGCCCAGTTCCGCCCATTCTCCGCCCCATGGCTGAC
TAATTTTTTTTATTTATGCAGAGGCCGAGGCCGCCTCGGCCTCTGAGCTATTCCAGAAGTAGTGAGGAGG
CTTTTTTGGAGGCCTAGGCTTTTGCAAAAAGCTAACTTGTTTATTGCAGCTTATAATGGTTACAAATAAA
GCAATAGCATCACAAATTTCACAAATAAAGCATTTTTTTCACTGCATTCTAGTTGTGGTTTGTCCAAACT
CATCAATGTATCTTATCATGTCTGGATCCGCTGCATTAATGAATCGGCCAACGCGCGGGGAGAGGCGGTT
TGCGTATTGGGCGCTCTTCCGCTTCCTCGCTCACTGACTCGCTGCGCTCGGTCGTTCGGCTGCGGCGAGC
GGTATCAGCTCACTCAAAGGCGGTAATACGGTTATCCACAGAATCAGGGGATAACGCAGGAAAGAACATG
TGAGCAAAAGGCCAGCAAAAGGCCAGGAACCGTAAAAAGGCCGCGTTGCTGGCGTTTTTCCATAGGCTCC
GCCCCCCTGACGAGCATCACAAAAATCGACGCTCAAGTCAGAGGTGGCGAAACCCGACAGGACTATAAAG
ATACCAGGCGTTTCCCCCTGGAAGCTCCCTCGTGCGCTCTCCTGTTCCGACCCTGCCGCTTACCGGATAC
CTGTCCGCCTTTCTCCCTTCGGGAAGCGTGGCGCTTTCTCATAGCTCACGCTGTAGGTATCTCAGTTCGG
TGTAGGTCGTTCGCTCCAAGCTGGGCTGTGTGCACGAACCCCCCGTTCAGCCCGACCGCTGCGCCTTATC
CGGTAACTATCGTCTTGAGTCCAACCCGGTAAGACACGACTTATCGCCACTGGCAGCAGCCACTGGTAAC
AGGATTAGCAGAGCGAGGTATGTAGGCGGTGCTACAGAGTTCTTGAAGTGGTGGCCTAACTACGGCTACA
CTAGAAGAACAGTATTTGGTATCTGCGCTCTGCTGAAGCCAGTTACCTTCGGAAAAAGAGTTGGTAGCTC
TTGATCCGGCAAACAAACCACCGCTGGTAGCGGTGGTTTTTTTGTTTGCAAGCAGCAGATTACGCGCAGA
AAAAAAGGATCTCAAGAAGATCCTTTGATCTTTTCTACGGGGTCTGACGCTCAGTGGAACGAAAACTCAC
GTTAAGGGATTTTGGTCATGAGATTATCAAAAAGGATCTTCACCTAGATCCTTTTAAATTAAAAATGAAG
TTTTAAATCAATCTAAAGTATATATGAGTAAACTTGGTCTGACAGTTACCAATGCTTAATCAGTGAGGCA
CCTATCTCAGCGATCTGTCTATTTCGTTCATCCATAGTTGCCTGACTCCCCGTCGTGTAGATAACTACGA
TACGGGAGGGCTTACCATCTGGCCCCAGTGCTGCAATGATACCGCGAGACCCACGCTCACCGGCTCCAGA
TTTATCAGCAATAAACCAGCCAGCCGGAAGGGCCGAGCGCAGAAGTGGTCCTGCAACTTTATCCGCCTCC
ATCCAGTCTATTAATTGTTGCCGGGAAGCTAGAGTAAGTAGTTCGCCAGTTAATAGTTTGCGCAACGTTG
TTGCCATTGCTACAGGCATCGTGGTGTCACGCTCGTCGTTTGGTATGGCTTCATTCAGCTCCGGTTCCCA
ACGATCAAGGCGAGTTACATGATCCCCCATGTTGTGCAAAAAAGCGGTTAGCTCCTTCGGTCCTCCGATC
GTTGTCAGAAGTAAGTTGGCCGCAGTGTTATCACTCATGGTTATGGCAGCACTGCATAATTCTCTTACTG
TCATGCCATCCGTAAGATGCTTTTCTGTGACTGGTGAGTACTCAACCAAGTCATTCTGAGAATAGTGTAT
GCGGCGACCGAGTTGCTCTTGCCCGGCGTCAATACGGGATAATACCGCGCCACATAGCAGAACTTTAAAA
GTGCTCATCATTGGAAAACGTTCTTCGGGGCGAAAACTCTCAAGGATCTTACCGCTGTTGAGATCCAGTT
CGATGTAACCCACTCGTGCACCCAACTGATCTTCAGCATCTTTTACTTTCACCAGCGTTTCTGGGTGAGC
AAAAACAGGAAGGCAAAATGCCGCAAAAAAGGGAATAAGGGCGACACGGAAATGTTGAATACTCATACTC
TTCCTTTTTCAATATTATTGAAGCATTTATCAGGGTTATTGTCTCATGAGCGGATACATATTTGAATGTA
TTTAGAAAAATAAACAAATAGGGGTTCCGCGCACATTTCCCCGAAAAGTGCCACCTGGGTCGACTTAACC
CTAGAAAGATAATCATATTGTGACGTACGTTAAAGATAATCATG
